>Addgene plasmid #133115 | LC8-like | addgene full sequence | sequence record 261187 | Addgene NGS Result
TATACTTTAGATTGATTTAAAACTTCATTTTTAATTTAAAAGGATCTAGGTGAAGATCCTTTTTGATAAT
CTCATGACCAAAATCCCTTAACGTGAGTTTTCGTTCCACTGAGCGTCAGACCCCGTAGAAAAGATCAAAG
GATCTTCTTGAGATCCTTTTTTTCTGCGCGTAATCTGCTGCTTGCAAACAAAAAAACCACCGCTACCAGC
GGTGGTTTGTTTGCCGGATCAAGAGCTACCAACTCTTTTTCCGAAGGTAACTGGCTTCAGCAGAGCGCAG
ATACCAAATACTGTTCTTCTAGTGTAGCCGTAGTTAGGCCACCACTTCAAGAACTCTGTAGCACCGCCTA
CATACCTCGCTCTGCTAATCCTGTTACCAGTGGCTGCTGCCAGTGGCGATAAGTCGTGTCTTACCGGGTT
GGACTCAAGACGATAGTTACCGGATAAGGCGCAGCGGTCGGGCTGAACGGGGGGTTCGTGCACACAGCCC
AGCTTGGAGCGAACGACCTACACCGAACTGAGATACCTACAGCGTGAGCTATGAGAAAGCGCCACGCTTC
CCGAAGGGAGAAAGGCGGACAGGTATCCGGTAAGCGGCAGGGTCGGAACAGGAGAGCGCACGAGGGAGCT
TCCAGGGGGAAACGCCTGGTATCTTTATAGTCCTGTCGGGTTTCGCCACCTCTGACTTGAGCGTCGATTT
TTGTGATGCTCGTCAGGGGGGCGGAGCCTATGGAAAAACGCCAGCAACGCGGCCTTTTTACGGTTCCTGG
CCTTTTGCTGGCCTTTTGCTCACATGTTCTTTCCTGCGTTATCCCCTGATTGACTTGGGTCGCTCTTCCT
GTGGATGCGCAGATGCCCTGCGTAAGCGGGTGTGGGCGGACAATAAAGTCTTAAACTGAACAAAATAGAT
CTAAACTATGACAATAAAGTCTTAAACTAGACAGAATAGTTGTAAACTGAAATCAGTCCAGTTATGCTGT
GAAAAAGCATACTGGACTTTTGTTATGGCTAAAGCAAACTCTTCATTTTCTGAAGTGCAAATTGCCCGTC
GTATTAAAGAGGGGCGTGGCCAAGGGCATGTAAAGACTATATTCGCGGCGTTGTGACAATTTACCGAACA
ACTCCGCGGCCGGGAAGCCGATCTCGGCTTGAACGAATTGTTAGGTGGCGGTACTTGGGTCGATATCAAA
GTGCATCACTTCTTCCCGTATGCCCAACTTTGTATAGAGAGCCACTGCGGGATCGTCACCGTAATCTGCT
TGCACGTAGATCACATAAGCACCAAGCGCGTTGGCCTCATGCTTGAGGAGATTGATGAGCGCGGTGGCAA
TGCCCTGCCTCCGGTGCTCGCCGGAGACTGCGAGATCATAGATATAGATCTCACTACGCGGCTGCTCAAA
CTTGGGCAGAACGTAAGCCGCGAGAGCGCCAACAACCGCTTCTTGGTCGAAGGCAGCAAGCGCGATGAAT
GTCTTACTACGGAGCAAGTTCCCGAGGTAATCGGAGTCCGGCTGATGTTGGGAGTAGGTGGCTACGTCTC
CGAACTCACGACCGAAAAGATCAAGAGCAGCCCGCATGGATTTGACTTGGTCAGGGCCGAGCCTACATGT
GCGAATGATGCCCATACTTGAGCCACCTAACTTTGTTTTAGGGCGACTGCCCTGCTGCGTAACATCGTTG
CTGCTGCGTAACATCGTTGCTGCTCCATAACATCAAACATCGACCCACGGCGTAACGCGCTTGCTGCTTG
GATGCCCGAGGCATAGACTGTACAAAAAAACAGTCATAACAAGCCATGAAAACCGCCACTGCGCCGTTAC
CACCGCTGCGTTCGGTCAAGGTTCTGGACCAGTTGCGTGAGCGCATACGCTACTTGCATTACAGTTTACG
AACCGAACAGGCTTATGTCAACTGGGTTCGTGCCTTCATCCGTTTCCACGGTGTGCGTCACCCGGCAACC
TTGGGCAGCAGCGAAGTCGCCATAACTTCGTATAGCATACATTATACGAAGTTATCTGTAACTATAACGG
TCCTAAGGTAGCGACGTTTAAACATCCACCATTTGGACCTCACATAGCTCTTGTTGAAGAGCTGTGCTAG
CACATGATTCGGTAATAGCTCTACGTTGCCGATGGAGATAATTAAAATGATAACCATCTCGCAAATAAAT
AAGTATTTTACTGTTTTCGTAACAGTTTTGTAATAAAAAAACCTATAAATATTCCGGATTATTCATACCG
TCCCACCATCGGGCGCGGATCCTCAACATGGCAGTTAAGGTTGCAGCAGCATCAGCTTTGTCTTTGTGTC
ATGCCGTGAGGCGCTCTTCCAAACAACCACTCTTTAAGGAGCTGCTCAGAAGACCTTTGCAGTTCAGCGT
GGTGACTAAGTGTGATCAGAAAGCTGTGATCAAGAATGCCGACATGAGCGAGGAGATGCAGCAGGACTCC
GTTGAGTGTGCTGCACAGGCTCTGGAGAAATACAACATTGAAGACACTGCTGCCCACATTAAGAAGGAGT
TCGACAAGAAGGACACCGACTTTACTGTTGCTAAGCAGCTCTTGATGACTCTCAACAAAGCAGAAGTGCT
GGAGTGCTTGCCTGCCGTCTGTATGGATCTCTTGCTCCCTGTCACCGCACAGCGCAATTCATTGATCCCC
TTGGGCATCCAAGGTTGTAGACGCCTGAGACTCCTGAGCCAGGGATGCGGATCTGAGGAACGCGCTCCCG
TTCCACGCGTCGCTGCACCCCTCGACCTGTCCCTGCATCCTGTTCCACTGAGCCTGAAACGCCACCAGGA
GAAAAGGGAGGGAGAGAAATCAAGCCAGCAGGCTGCTGGCTCCTTCGGCGACGCACTGGTTGGCAACATC
AGGGGAGTTCTCGACCAGAGAGCTTCAGCCCCTTCCCTCGCTCCATTTCTGGTCGGTTTGGGAGAAGGTA
AGGGAGCCAGGAAGAAGGAAGGCAAGAGAGGAGGCTTTTGCTGCTCCGTGCTGGAGGAGGAGTGGGCCAC
CCCTTTCTCCTCTCCTGGTAATAGAGATGTGCCCTCCGACGGTTCCGTGCACCCATTCAGATTCAGGGGT
AAAGTGGGCGTGAAACAACAGCCTCAAAGCTGGCTCAGCGAGATGTGGTTGCGCCAAAACACTCGCGGTA
TTTCACTGTGACTAGAGCCTGCAGTCTCGACAAGCTTGTCGAGAAGTACTAGAGGATCATAATCAGCCAT
ACCACATTTGTAGAGGTTTTACTTGCTTTAAAAAACCTCCCACACCTCCCCCTGAACCTGAAACATAAAA
TGAATGCAATTGTTGTTGTTAACTTGTTTATTGCAGCTTATAATGGTTACAAATAAAGCAATAGCATCAC
AAATTTCACAAATAAAGCATTTTTTTCACTGCATTCTAGTTGTGGTTTGTCCAAACTCATCAATGTATCT
TATCATGTCTGGAAACATCCACCATTTAAATGGAGTTAGGTTTAAACGGATCTGATCACTGCTTGAGCCT
AGAAGATCCGGCTGCTAACAAAGCCCGAAAGGAAGCTGAGTTGGCTGCTGCCACCGCTGAGCAATAACTA
TCATAACCCCTAGGGTATACCCATCTAATTGGAACCAGATAAGTGAAATCTAGTTCCAAACTATTTTGTC
ATTTTTAATTTTCGTATTAGCTTACGACGCTACACCCAGTTCCCATCTATTTTGTCACTCTTCCCTAAAT
AATCCTTAAAAACTCCATTTCCACCCCTCCCAGTTCCCAACTATTTTGTCCGCCCACAACCGGTTGACTT
GGGTCAACTGTCAGACCAAGTTTACTCATA
Features (pLannotate 1.2.2; 11 found; start..end, strand, type, name):
    148..736     +  rep_origin     ori: high-copy-number ColE1/pMB1/pBR322/pUC origin of replication
    871..1094    -  mobile_element Tn7R: mini-Tn7 element (right end of the Tn7 transposon) Tn7
   1161..1694    -  CDS            GmR: gentamycin acetyltransferase; aacC1; confers resistance to gentamycin
   1883..1911    -  promoter       Pc promoter: intI1 (promoter lies within the coding sequence); class 1 integron promoter
   1982..2015    +  protein_bind   loxP: Cre-mediated recombination occurs in the 8-bp core sequence (GCATACAT). Cre recombinase
   2132..2220    +  promoter       polyhedrin promoter: polh from Autographa californica; promoter for the baculovirus polyhedrin gene
   2391..2531    +  CDS            DYNLL1 (fragment): DYL1_BOVIN - Also known as DNCL1. Experimental evidence at protein level: Swiss-Prot protein existence level 1. Regulates apoptotic activities of BCL2L11 by sequestering it to microtubules. Upon apoptotic stimuli the BCL2L11-DYNLL1 complex dissociates from cytoplasmic dynein and translocates to mitochondria and sequesters BCL2 thus neutralizing its antiapoptotic activity (By similarity). From Bos taurus (Bovine).
   3205..3288    +  CDS            large T antigen (fragment): large T antigen from SV40 (simian virus 40)
   3311..3432    +  polyA_signal   SV40 poly(A) signal: SV40 polyadenylation signal
   3511..3560    +  CDS            SET1 (fragment): solubility-enhancement tag derived from T7 phage gene 10B
   3603..3768    -  mobile_element Tn7L: mini-Tn7 element (left end of the Tn7 transposon) Tn7
