[The description below was written by a language model from this plasmid's Addgene catalogue record and pLannotate feature annotations shown in this document.]
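Description:
LC8-like is an insect-cell expression plasmid built on the pACEBac1 backbone, a small baculovirus transfer (acceptor) vector of the MultiBac type. The whole construct is about 3.8 kb. It replicates in E. coli from a high-copy ColE1/pUC-type origin and is selected with gentamicin through the aacC1 acetyltransferase gene, which is driven by a class 1 integron Pc promoter. The expression cassette and the gentamicin marker lie between the Tn7R and Tn7L ends of a mini-Tn7 element. This lets Tn7 transposition move that segment into a baculoviral bacmid to generate recombinant virus. A single loxP site upstream of the cassette allows Cre-mediated fusion with compatible donor plasmids, the usual way multi-gene assemblies are built in this system.

The payload is a synthetic human LC8-like open reading frame (LOC392067), codon-optimised for Sf9 expression. It sits downstream of the very late polyhedrin promoter from Autographa californica nucleopolyhedrovirus and is terminated by an SV40 polyadenylation signal. Automated annotation recognises only a short part of the insert, as a fragment resembling bovine DYNLL1, consistent with a dynein LC8-family light chain. The catalogue gives the insert as 894 bp, much longer than this matched region, and the record does not say what the rest of the insert contains. No tags are listed. The short "large T antigen" and "SET1" fragment hits are most likely backbone or terminator-flanking sequence rather than functional coding elements.

The associated work concerns the structure of the dynein-2 complex and its assembly with intraflagellar transport trains. The plasmid therefore appears intended for baculovirus-driven production of this light chain, likely for recombinant complex reconstitution.
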