Addgene plasmid #133115: LC8-like
Purpose: Human LC8-like protein, codon optimised for Sf9 expression.
Depositing lab: Andrew Carter. Depositing organization: MRC Laboratory of Molecular Biology. Publication: Structure of the dynein-2 complex and its assembly with intraflagellar transport trains. Toropova K, Zalyte R, Mukhopadhyay AG, Mladenov M, Carter AP, Roberts AJ. Nat Struct Mol Biol. 2019 Aug 26. pii: 10.1038/s41594-019-0286-y. doi: 10.1038/s41594-019-0286-y. PubMed 31451806.
Backbone
  Vector backbone: pACEBac1
  Backbone manufacturer: Geneva Biotech
  Backbone size w/o insert (bp): 2921
  Total vector size (bp): 3810
  Vector type: Insect Expression
Growth in bacteria
  Bacterial resistance: Gentamicin, 10 μg/mL
  Growth temperature: 37°C
  Growth strain: DH5alpha
  Copy number: Unknown
Gene/Insert
  Gene/Insert name: LC8-like (alt name: LOC392067)
  Species: H. sapiens (human)
  Insert size (bp): 894
  Mutation: Codon optimised for Sf9 expression
  Entrez Gene: LOC392067
Resource information
  A portion of this plasmid was derived from a plasmid made by: Cloned from genes synthesised by Epoch, codon optised for insect cell expression.
Terms and licenses: Academic/Nonprofit Terms; Industry Terms: Not Available to Industry
Depositor comments: Cloned by Ruta Zalyte in Andrew Carter's lab. For cloning strategy, please refer to the Methods section of Toropova et al 2019.
How to cite: LC8-like was a gift from Andrew Carter (Addgene plasmid # 133115 ; http://n2t.net/addgene:133115 ; RRID:Addgene_133115)
